>Addgene plasmid #230109 | AiP12316 - pAAV-AiE0467m-minBG-SYFP2-WPRE3-BGHpA (Alias: CN2316) | depositor full sequence | sequence record 452598 | Full Sequence
CCTGCAGGCAGCTGCGCGCTCGCTCGCTCACTGAGGCCGCCCGGGCAAAGCCCGGGCGTCGGGCGACCTT
TGGTCGCCCGGCCTCAGTGAGCGAGCGAGCGCGCAGAGAGGGAGTGGCCAACTCCATCACTAGGGGTTCC
TGCGGCCGCACGCGTTGTAGAAGGCCATGCTCACACTTTGGGCATTTTCCCTCAGCTCCTCCATAGCCTT
AAGTTTCAGATCCCAGCTTCACCTGCTGTTACCTATTTTATCTGCTTTCTTCCTTAAGCTGGAAAGCTCT
CTGTCACAGCAGGCACAGAATTGCTGATGACTTCATGGCAGAGGCAAAAATGGTAATTTTCTTTCCTTTT
GTTCAAAGCACTGTGCATGAGAATATAGTTCTAAGTTACTGACTCAGAGATGATAGAAGATTTTGAAGAA
AATGATGACAAGCAGTGGTTTTAAAGGTGAATTAGATCATAGACAGGTGTTTGGAGGAAAAAGCAGGGGA
AGGGAATTTTCTAAATAGAGGTCGGTCACCAAGACATATTGAAGCAGTACAAATGACATTAGAGAGAACA
AGGTGCAAACGAGTAAAAGGCCAGTCCTGGGGGAACTGAGTGCTTTCTAAGCAGATGATTATGAGAACAA
GGAACAAATGTCCCTGAAACCAATTAGGAAATGGGACTTGAGATGAGAAAACCTGTTCTGGGATACACAG
TGATCTATTTTAGAGTCTGAATAATGTTGTCCTATCTAGAGTTGAAAATGATAGGTCCCTGAGCTCGGGC
TGGGCATAAAAGTCAGGGCAGAGCCATCTATTGCTTACATTTGCTTCTGGGATCCAGATCTTTCGAAGCT
AGCGCTACCGGTCGCCACCATGGTGAGCAAGGGCGAGGAGCTGTTCACCGGGGTGGTGCCCATCCTGGTC
GAGCTGGACGGCGACGTAAACGGCCACAAGTTCAGCGTGTCCGGCGAGGGCGAGGGCGATGCCACCTACG
GCAAGCTGACCCTGAAGCTGATCTGCACCACCGGCAAGCTGCCCGTGCCCTGGCCCACCCTCGTGACCAC
CCTGGGCTACGGCGTGCAGTGCTTCGCCCGCTACCCCGACCACATGAAGCAGCACGACTTCTTCAAGTCC
GCCATGCCCGAAGGCTACGTCCAGGAGCGCACCATCTTCTTCAAGGACGACGGCAACTACAAGACCCGCG
CCGAGGTGAAGTTCGAGGGCGACACCCTGGTGAACCGCATCGAGCTGAAGGGCATCGACTTCAAGGAGGA
CGGCAACATCCTGGGGCACAAGCTGGAGTACAACTACAACAGCCACAACGTCTATATCACCGCCGACAAG
CAGAAGAACGGCATCAAGGCCAACTTCAAGATCCGCCACAACATCGAGGACGGCGGCGTGCAGCTCGCCG
ACCACTACCAGCAGAACACCCCCATCGGCGACGGCCCCGTGCTGCTGCCCGACAACCACTACCTGAGCTA
CCAGTCCAAGCTGAGCAAAGACCCCAACGAGAAGCGCGATCACATGGTCCTGCTGGAGTTCGTGACCGCC
GCCGGGATCACTCTCGGCATGGACGAGCTGTACAAGTAAGTCGACGGCGCGCCGCGGCCGCGAATTCGAT
ATCATAATCAACCTCTGGATTACAAAATTTGTGAAAGATTGACTGGTATTCTTAACTATGTTGCTCCTTT
TACGCTATGTGGATACGCTGCTTTAATGCCTTTGTATCATGCTATTGCTTCCCGTATGGCTTTCATTTTC
TCCTCCTTGTATAAATCCTGGTTAGTTCTTGCCACGGCGGAACTCATCGCCGCCTGCCTTGCCCGCTGCT
GGACAGGGGCTCGGCTGTTGGGCACTGACAATTCCGTGGCTCGAGAGATCTTCGACTGTGCCTTCTAGTT
GCCAGCCATCTGTTGTTTGCCCCTCCCCCGTGCCTTCCTTGACCCTGGAAGGTGCCACTCCCACTGTCCT
TTCCTAATAAAATGAGGAAATTGCATCGCATTGTCTGAGTAGGTGTCATTCTATTCTGGGGGGTGGGGTG
GGGCAGGACAGCAAGGGGGAGGATTGGGAAGACAATAGCAGGCATGAGATCTCACGTGCGGACCGAGCGG
CCGCAGGAACCCCTAGTGATGGAGTTGGCCACTCCCTCTCTGCGCGCTCGCTCGCTCACTGAGGCCGGGC
GACCAAAGGTCGCCCGACGCCCGGGCTTTGCCCGGGCGGCCTCAGTGAGCGAGCGAGCGCGCAGCTGCCT
GCAGGGGCGCCTGATGCGGTATTTTCTCCTTACGCATCTGTGCGGTATTTCACACCGCATA
[142 nt withheld, positions 2302-2443]
C
[141 nt withheld, positions 2445-2585]
CCTTTGACGTTGGAGTCCACGTTCTTT
[37 nt withheld, positions 2613-2649]
ACCCTATCTCGGGCTATTCTTTTGATTTATAAGGGATTTTGCCGATTTCGGCCTATTGGTTAAAAAATGA
GCTGATTTAACAAAAATTTAACGCGAATTTTAACAAAATATTAACGTTTACAATTTTATGGTGCACTCTC
AGTACAATCTGCTCTGATGCCGCATAGTTAAGCCAGCCCCGACACCCGCCAACACCCGCTGACGCGCCCT
GACGGGCTTGTCTGCTCCCGGCATCCGCTTACAGACAAGCTGTGACCGTCTCCGGGAGCTGCATGTGTCA
GAGGTTTTCACCGTCATCACCGAAACGCGCGAGACGAAAGGGCCTCGTGATACGCCTATTTTTATAGGTT
AATGTCATGATAATAATGGTTTCTTAGACGTCAGGTGGCACTTTTCGGGGAAATGTGCGCGGAACCCCTA
TTTGTTTATTTTTCTAAATACATTCAAATATGTATCCGCTCATGAGACAATAACCCTGATAAATGCTTCA
ATAATATTGAAAAAGGAAGAGTATGAGTATTCAACATTTCCGTGTCGCCCTTATTCCCTTTTTTGCGGCA
TTTTGCCTTCCTGTTTTTGCTCACCCAGAAACGCTGGTGAAAGTAAAAGATGCTGAAGATCAGTTGGGTG
CACGAGTGGGTTACATCGAACTGGATCTCAACAGCGGTAAGATCCTTGAGAGTTTTCGCCCCGAAGAACG
TTTTCCAATGATGAGCACTTTTAAAGTTCTGCTATGTGGCGCGGTATTATCCCGTATTGACGCCGGGCAA
GAGCAACTCGGTCGCCGCATACACTATTCTCAGAATGACTTGGTTGAGTACTCACCAGTCACAGAAAAGC
ATCTTACGGATGGCATGACAGTAAGAGAATTATGCAGTGCTGCCATAACCATGAGTGATAACACTGCGGC
CAACTTACTTCTGACAACGATCGGAGGACCGAAGGAGCTAACCGCTTTTTTGCACAACATGGGGGATCAT
GTAACTCGCCTTGATCGTTGGGAACCGGAGCTGAATGAAGCCATACCAAACGACGAGCGTGACACCACGA
TGCCTGTAGCAATGGCAACAACGTTGCGCAAACTATTAACTGGCGAACTACTTACTCTAGCTTCCCGGCA
ACAATTAATAGACTGGATGGAGGCGGATAAAGTTGCAGGACCACTTCTGCGCTCGGCCCTTCCGGCTGGC
TGGTTTATTGCTGATAAATCTGGAGCCGGTGAGCGTGGGTCTCGCGGTATCATTGCAGCACTGGGGCCAG
ATGGTAAGCCCTCCCGTATCGTAGTTATCTACACGACGGGGAGTCAGGCAACTATGGATGAACGAAATAG
ACAGATCGCTGAGATAGGTGCCTCACTGATTAAGCATTGGTAACTGTCAGACCAAGTTTACTCATATATA
CTTTAGATTGATTTAAAACTTCATTTTTAATTTAAAAGGATCTAGGTGAAGATCCTTTTTGATAATCTCA
TGACCAAAATCCCTTAACGTGAGTTTTCGTTCCACTGAGCGTCAGACCCCGTAGAAAAGATCAAAGGATC
TTCTTGAGATCCTTTTTTTCTGCGCGTAATCTGCTGCTTGCAAACAAAAAAACCACCGCTACCAGCGGTG
GTTTGTTTGCCGGATCAAGAGCTACCAACTCTTTTTCCGAAGGTAACTGGCTTCAGCAGAGCGCAGATAC
CAAATACTGTCCTTCTAGTGTAGCCGTAGTTAGGCCACCACTTCAAGAACTCTGTAGCACCGCCTACATA
CCTCGCTCTGCTAATCCTGTTACCAGTGGCTGCTGCCAGTGGCGATAAGTCGTGTCTTACCGGGTTGGAC
TCAAGACGATAGTTACCGGATAAGGCGCAGCGGTCGGGCTGAACGGGGGGTTCGTGCACACAGCCCAGCT
TGGAGCGAACGACCTACACCGAACTGAGATACCTACAGCGTGAGCTATGAGAAAGCGCCACGCTTCCCGA
AGGGAGAAAGGCGGACAGGTATCCGGTAAGCGGCAGGGTCGGAACAGGAGAGCGCACGAGGGAGCTTCCA
GGGGGAAACGCCTGGTATCTTTATAGTCCTGTCGGGTTTCGCCACCTCTGACTTGAGCGTCGATTTTTGT
GATGCTCGTCAGGGGGGCGGAGCCTATGGAAAAACGCCAGCAACGCGGCCTTTTTACGGTTCCTGGCCTT
TTGCTGGCCTTTTGCTCACATGT
Features (pLannotate 1.2.2; 13 found; start..end, strand, type, name):
      1..141     -  repeat_region  AAV2 ITR: inverted terminal repeat of adeno-associated virus serotype 2 inverted
    860..1576    +  CDS            SYFP2: SYFP2 is a basic (constitutively fluorescent) yellow fluorescent protein published in 2006, derived from Aequorea victoria. It is reported to be a very rapidly-maturing monomer with moderate acid sensitivity.
   1616..1773    +  misc_feature   WPRE (fragment): woodchuck hepatitis virus posttranscriptional regulatory element
   1779..1859    +  misc_feature   WPRE (fragment): woodchuck hepatitis virus posttranscriptional regulatory element
   1876..1987    +  polyA_signal   bGH poly(A) signal: bovine growth hormone polyadenylation signal
   2105..2245    +  repeat_region  AAV2 ITR: inverted terminal repeat of adeno-associated virus serotype 2 inverted
   2250..2301    -  misc_feature   bom (fragment): basis of mobility region from pBR322
   2320..2700    +  rep_origin     M13 ori (sequence partly withheld): M13 bacteriophage origin of replication; arrow indicates direction of (+) strand synthesis
   2776..2825    -  misc_feature   bom (fragment): basis of mobility region from pBR322
   2927..2962    -  CDS            rop (fragment): Rop protein, which maintains plasmids at low copy number; rop
   3057..3161    +  promoter       AmpR promoter: bla
   3162..4022    +  CDS            AmpR: β-lactamase; bla; confers resistance to ampicillin, carbenicillin, and related antibiotics
   4193..4781    +  rep_origin     ori: high-copy-number ColE1/pMB1/pBR322/pUC origin of replication
