>Addgene plasmid #230109 | AiP12316 - pAAV-AiE0467m-minBG-SYFP2-WPRE3-BGHpA (Alias: CN2316) | addgene full sequence | sequence record 461841 | Addgene NGS Result
CCTGCAGGCAGCTGCGCGCTCGCTCGCTCACTGAGGCCGCCCGGGCGTCGGGCGACCTTTGGTCGCCCGG
CCTCAGTGAGCGAGCGAGCGCGCAGAGAGGGAGTGGCCAACTCCATCACTAGGGGTTCCTGCGGCCGCAC
GCGTTGTAGAAGGCCATGCTCACACTTTGGGCATTTTCCCTCAGCTCCTCCATAGCCTTAAGTTTCAGAT
CCCAGCTTCACCTGCTGTTACCTATTTTATCTGCTTTCTTCCTTAAGCTGGAAAGCTCTCTGTCACAGCA
GGCACAGAATTGCTGATGACTTCATGGCAGAGGCAAAAATGGTAATTTTCTTTCCTTTTGTTCAAAGCAC
TGTGCATGAGAATATAGTTCTAAGTTACTGACTCAGAGATGATAGAAGATTTTGAAGAAAATGATGACAA
GCAGTGGTTTTAAAGGTGAATTAGATCATAGACAGGTGTTTGGAGGAAAAAGCAGGGGAAGGGAATTTTC
TAAATAGAGGTCGGTCACCAAGACATATTGAAGCAGTACAAATGACATTAGAGAGAACAAGGTGCAAACG
AGTAAAAGGCCAGTCCTGGGGGAACTGAGTGCTTTCTAAGCAGATGATTATGAGAACAAGGAACAAATGT
CCCTGAAACCAATTAGGAAATGGGACTTGAGATGAGAAAACCTGTTCTGGGATACACAGTGATCTATTTT
AGAGTCTGAATAATGTTGTCCTATCTAGAGTTGAAAATGATAGGTCCCTGAGCTCGGGCTGGGCATAAAA
GTCAGGGCAGAGCCATCTATTGCTTACATTTGCTTCTGGGATCCAGATCTTTCGAAGCTAGCGCTACCGG
TCGCCACCATGGTGAGCAAGGGCGAGGAGCTGTTCACCGGGGTGGTGCCCATCCTGGTCGAGCTGGACGG
CGACGTAAACGGCCACAAGTTCAGCGTGTCCGGCGAGGGCGAGGGCGATGCCACCTACGGCAAGCTGACC
CTGAAGCTGATCTGCACCACCGGCAAGCTGCCCGTGCCCTGGCCCACCCTCGTGACCACCCTGGGCTACG
GCGTGCAGTGCTTCGCCCGCTACCCCGACCACATGAAGCAGCACGACTTCTTCAAGTCCGCCATGCCCGA
AGGCTACGTCCAGGAGCGCACCATCTTCTTCAAGGACGACGGCAACTACAAGACCCGCGCCGAGGTGAAG
TTCGAGGGCGACACCCTGGTGAACCGCATCGAGCTGAAGGGCATCGACTTCAAGGAGGACGGCAACATCC
TGGGGCACAAGCTGGAGTACAACTACAACAGCCACAACGTCTATATCACCGCCGACAAGCAGAAGAACGG
CATCAAGGCCAACTTCAAGATCCGCCACAACATCGAGGACGGCGGCGTGCAGCTCGCCGACCACTACCAG
CAGAACACCCCCATCGGCGACGGCCCCGTGCTGCTGCCCGACAACCACTACCTGAGCTACCAGTCCAAGC
TGAGCAAAGACCCCAACGAGAAGCGCGATCACATGGTCCTGCTGGAGTTCGTGACCGCCGCCGGGATCAC
TCTCGGCATGGACGAGCTGTACAAGTAAGTCGACGGCGCGCCGCGGCCGCGAATTCGATATCATAATCAA
CCTCTGGATTACAAAATTTGTGAAAGATTGACTGGTATTCTTAACTATGTTGCTCCTTTTACGCTATGTG
GATACGCTGCTTTAATGCCTTTGTATCATGCTATTGCTTCCCGTATGGCTTTCATTTTCTCCTCCTTGTA
TAAATCCTGGTTAGTTCTTGCCACGGCGGAACTCATCGCCGCCTGCCTTGCCCGCTGCTGGACAGGGGCT
CGGCTGTTGGGCACTGACAATTCCGTGGCTCGAGAGATCTTCGACTGTGCCTTCTAGTTGCCAGCCATCT
GTTGTTTGCCCCTCCCCCGTGCCTTCCTTGACCCTGGAAGGTGCCACTCCCACTGTCCTTTCCTAATAAA
ATGAGGAAATTGCATCGCATTGTCTGAGTAGGTGTCATTCTATTCTGGGGGGTGGGGTGGGGCAGGACAG
CAAGGGGGAGGATTGGGAAGACAATAGCAGGCATGAGATCTCACGTGCGGACCGAGCGGCCGCAGGAACC
CCTAGTGATGGAGTTGGCCACTCCCTCTCTGCGCGCTCGCTCGCTCACTGAGGCCGGGCGACCAAAGGTC
GCCCGACGCCCGGGCTTTGCCCGGGCGGCCTCAGTGAGCGAGCGAGCGCGCAGCTGCCTGCAGGGGCGCC
TGATGCGGTATTTTCTCCTTACGCATCTGTGCGGTATTTCACACCGCATA
[95 nt withheld, positions 2291-2385]
T
[46 nt withheld, positions 2387-2432]
C
[141 nt withheld, positions 2434-2574]
CCTTTGACGTTGGAGTCCACGTTCTTT
[37 nt withheld, positions 2602-2638]
ACTCTATCTCGGGCTATTCTTTTGATTTATAAGGGATTTTGCCGATTTCGGTCTATTGGTTAAAAAATGA
GCTGATTTAACAAAAATTTAACGCGAATTTTAACAAAATATTAACGTTTACAATTTTATGGTGCACTCTC
AGTACAATCTGCTCTGATGCCGCATAGTTAAGCCAGCCCCGACACCCGCCAACACCCGCTGACGCGCCCT
GACGGGCTTGTCTGCTCCCGGCATCCGCTTACAGACAAGCTGTGACCGTCTCCGGGAGCTGCATGTGTCA
GAGGTTTTCACCGTCATCACCGAAACGCGCGAGACGAAAGGGCCTCGTGATACGCCTATTTTTATAGGTT
AATGTCATGATAATAATGGTTTCTTAGACGTCAGGTGGCACTTTTCGGGGAAATGTGCGCGGAACCCCTA
TTTGTTTATTTTTCTAAATACATTCAAATATGTATCCGCTCATGAGACAATAACCCTGATAAATGCTTCA
ATAATATTGAAAAAGGAAGAGTATGAGTATTCAACATTTCCGTGTCGCCCTTATTCCCTTTTTTGCGGCA
TTTTGCCTTCCTGTTTTTGCTCACCCAGAAACGCTGGTGAAAGTAAAAGATGCTGAAGATCAGTTGGGTG
CACGAGTGGGTTACATCGAACTGGATCTCAACAGCGGTAAGATCCTTGAGAGTTTTCGCCCCGAAGAACG
TTTTCCAATGATGAGCACTTTTAAAGTTCTGCTATGTGGCGCGGTATTATCCCGTATTGACGCCGGGCAA
GAGCAACTCGGTCGCCGCATACACTATTCTCAGAATGACTTGGTTGAGTACTCACCAGTCACAGAAAAGC
ATCTTACGGATGGCATGACAGTAAGAGAATTATGCAGTGCTGCCATAACCATGAGTGATAACACTGCGGC
CAACTTACTTCTGACAACGATCGGAGGACCGAAGGAGCTAACCGCTTTTTTGCACAACATGGGGGATCAT
GTAACTCGCCTTGATCGTTGGGAACCGGAGCTGAATGAAGCCATACCAAACGACGAGCGTGACACCACGA
TGCCTGTAGCAATGGCAACAACGTTGCGCAAACTATTAACTGGCGAACTACTTACTCTAGCTTCCCGGCA
ACAATTAATAGACTGGATGGAGGCGGATAAAGTTGCAGGACCACTTCTGCGCTCGGCCCTTCCGGCTGGC
TGGTTTATTGCTGATAAATCTGGAGCCGGTGAGCGTGGGTCTCGCGGTATCATTGCAGCACTGGGGCCAG
ATGGTAAGCCCTCCCGTATCGTAGTTATCTACACGACGGGGAGTCAGGCAACTATGGATGAACGAAATAG
ACAGATCGCTGAGATAGGTGCCTCACTGATTAAGCATTGGTAACTGTCAGACCAAGTTTACTCATATATA
CTTTAGATTGATTTAAAACTTCATTTTTAATTTAAAAGGATCTAGGTGAAGATCCTTTTTGATAATCTCA
TGACCAAAATCCCTTAACGTGAGTTTTCGTTCCACTGAGCGTCAGACCCCGTAGAAAAGATCAAAGGATC
TTCTTGAGATCCTTTTTTTCTGCGCGTAATCTGCTGCTTGCAAACAAAAAAACCACCGCTACCAGCGGTG
GTTTGTTTGCCGGATCAAGAGCTACCAACTCTTTTTCCGAAGGTAACTGGCTTCAGCAGAGCGCAGATAC
CAAATACTGTTCTTCTAGTGTAGCCGTAGTTAGGCCACCACTTCAAGAACTCTGTAGCACCGCCTACATA
CCTCGCTCTGCTAATCCTGTTACCAGTGGCTGCTGCCAGTGGCGATAAGTCGTGTCTTACCGGGTTGGAC
TCAAGACGATAGTTACCGGATAAGGCGCAGCGGTCGGGCTGAACGGGGGGTTCGTGCACACAGCCCAGCT
TGGAGCGAACGACCTACACCGAACTGAGATACCTACAGCGTGAGCTATGAGAAAGCGCCACGCTTCCCGA
AGGGAGAAAGGCGGACAGGTATCCGGTAAGCGGCAGGGTCGGAACAGGAGAGCGCACGAGGGAGCTTCCA
GGGGGAAACGCCTGGTATCTTTATAGTCCTGTCGGGTTTCGCCACCTCTGACTTGAGCGTCGATTTTTGT
GATGCTCGTCAGGGGGGCGGAGCCTATGGAAAAACGCCAGCAACGCGGCCTTTTTACGGTTCCTGGCCTT
TTGCTGGCCTTTTGCTCACATGT
Features (pLannotate 1.2.2; 14 found; start..end, strand, type, name):
     12..39      +  repeat_region  AAV2 ITR (fragment): inverted terminal repeat of adeno-associated virus serotype 2 inverted
     68..95      +  repeat_region  AAV2 ITR (fragment): inverted terminal repeat of adeno-associated virus serotype 2 inverted
    849..1565    +  CDS            SYFP2: SYFP2 is a basic (constitutively fluorescent) yellow fluorescent protein published in 2006, derived from Aequorea victoria. It is reported to be a very rapidly-maturing monomer with moderate acid sensitivity.
   1605..1762    +  misc_feature   WPRE (fragment): woodchuck hepatitis virus posttranscriptional regulatory element
   1768..1848    +  misc_feature   WPRE (fragment): woodchuck hepatitis virus posttranscriptional regulatory element
   1865..1976    +  polyA_signal   bGH poly(A) signal: bovine growth hormone polyadenylation signal
   2094..2234    +  repeat_region  AAV2 ITR: inverted terminal repeat of adeno-associated virus serotype 2 inverted
   2239..2290    -  misc_feature   bom (fragment): basis of mobility region from pBR322
   2309..2764    +  rep_origin     f1 ori (sequence partly withheld): f1 bacteriophage origin of replication; arrow indicates direction of (+) strand synthesis
   2765..2814    -  misc_feature   bom (fragment): basis of mobility region from pBR322
   2916..2951    -  CDS            rop (fragment): Rop protein, which maintains plasmids at low copy number; rop
   3046..3150    +  promoter       AmpR promoter: bla
   3151..4011    +  CDS            AmpR: β-lactamase; bla; confers resistance to ampicillin, carbenicillin, and related antibiotics
   4182..4770    +  rep_origin     ori: high-copy-number ColE1/pMB1/pBR322/pUC origin of replication
