[The description below was written by a language model from this plasmid's Addgene catalogue record and pLannotate feature annotations shown in this document.]
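Description:
AiP12316 - pAAV-AiE0467m-minBG-SYFP2-WPRE3-BGHpA (alias CN2316) is an AAV transfer plasmid built on a pAAV2 backbone, intended for packaging a recombinant AAV genome that reports enhancer activity in the brain. In bacteria it is maintained as a high-copy plasmid through a ColE1/pUC-type origin and selected with ampicillin via the bla gene and its own promoter. The backbone also carries an f1/M13 phage origin and small remnants of pBR322 bom and rop sequences.

The payload sits between two AAV2 inverted terminal repeats, which provide the cis signals for replication and encapsidation of the intervening DNA. According to the name and catalogue fields, the enhancer AiE0467m is placed upstream of a minimal beta-globin promoter (minBG). Neither element is annotated in the feature tables, but both presumably occupy the unannotated stretch between the left ITR and the reporter. A minimal promoter has little activity by itself, so expression depends on the enhancer, which is designed to restrict the transgene to specific brain cell populations; the record does not state which ones. The reporter is SYFP2, a fast-maturing monomeric yellow fluorescent protein. It is followed by WPRE3, a shortened woodchuck posttranscriptional element (detected as two WPRE fragments) that boosts transcript expression while saving packaging space, and by the bovine growth hormone polyadenylation signal.

Two sequence records are annotated, a depositor sequence of 4,842 nt and a sequencing result of 4,831 nt. They agree in layout, except that the left ITR appears only as short fragments in the sequencing result. This may reflect difficulty reading through the repeat or a small deletion there. The construct belongs to a collection of enhancer AAVs for genetic access to cortical cell types, where fluorescent labelling is used to assess enhancer specificity.
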