Addgene plasmid #230109: AiP12316 - pAAV-AiE0467m-minBG-SYFP2-WPRE3-BGHpA (Alias: CN2316)
Purpose: AiE0467m is an enhancer sequence, designed to drive AAV-mediated transgene expression in specific populations of brain cells
Depositing lab: Allen Institute for Brain Science & Boaz Levi. Depositing organization: Allen Institute. Publication: A suite of enhancer AAVs and transgenic mouse lines for genetic access to cortical cell types. Ben-Simon Y, Hooper M, Narayan S, Daigle TL, Dwivedi D, Way SW, Oster A, Stafford DA, Mich JK, Taormina MJ, Martinez RA, Opitz-Araya X, Roth JR, Alexander JR, Allen S, Amster A, Arbuckle J, Ayala A, Baker PM, Bakken TE, Barcelli T, Barta S, Bendrick J, Bertagnolli D, Bielstein C, Bishwakarma P, Bowlus J, Boyer G, Brouner K, Casian B, Casper T, Chakka AB, Chakrabarty R, Chance RK, Chavan S, Clark M, Colbert K, Collman F, Daniel S, Departee M, DiValentin P, Donadio N, Dotson N, Egdorf T, Fliss T, Gabitto M, Garcia J, Gary A, Gasperini M, Gloe J, Goldy J, Gore BB, Graybuck L, Greisman N, Haeseleer F, Halterman C, Haradon Z, Hastings SD, Helback O, Ho W, Hockemeyer D, Huang C, Huff S, Hunker A, Johansen N, Jones D, Juneau Z, Kalmbach B, Kannan M, Khem S, Kussick E, Kutsal R, Larsen R, Lee C, Lee AY, Leibly M, Lenz GH, Li S, Liang E, Lusk N, Madigan Z, Malloy J, Malone J, McCue R, Melchor J, Mollenkopf T, Moosman S, Morin E, Newman D, Ng L, Ngo K, Omstead V, Otto S, Oyama A, Pena N, Pham T, Phillips E, Pom CA, Potekhina L, Ransford S, Ray PL, Rette D, Reynoldson C, Rimorin C, Rocha D, Ruiz A, Sanchez REA, Sawyer L, Sedeno-Cortes A, Sevigny JP, Shapovalova N, Shepard N, Shulga L, Sigler AR, Siverts L, Soliman S, Somasundaram S, Staats B, Stewart K, Szelenyi E, Tieu M, Trader C, Tran A, van Velthoven CTJ, Walker M, Wang Y, Weed N, Wirthlin M, Wood T, Wynalda B, Yao Z, Zhou T, Ariza J, Dee N, Reding M, Ronellenfitch K, Mufti S, Sunkin SM, Smith KA, Esposito L, Waters J, Thyagarajan B, Yao S, Lein ES, Zeng H, Levi BP, Ngai J, Ting JT, Tasic B. Cell. 2025 May 16:S0092-8674(25)00513-6. doi: 10.1016/j.cell.2025.05.002. PubMed 40403729.
Backbone
  Vector backbone: pAAV2
  Vector type: AAV
Growth in bacteria
  Bacterial resistance: Ampicillin, 100 μg/mL
  Growth temperature: 37°C
  Growth strain: NEB Stable
  Copy number: High Copy
Gene/Insert
  Gene/Insert name: SYFP2
  Species: Synthetic
  Promoter: minBG
  Cloning method: Gibson Cloning
Terms and licenses: Academic/Nonprofit Terms; Industry Terms: Not Available to Industry
How to cite: AiP12316 - pAAV-AiE0467m-minBG-SYFP2-WPRE3-BGHpA (Alias: CN2316) was a gift from Allen Institute for Brain Science & Boaz Levi (Addgene plasmid # 230109 ; http://n2t.net/addgene:230109 ; RRID:Addgene_230109)
